>Addgene plasmid #207854 | pCMV-PE6d | addgene full sequence | sequence record 445303 | Addgene NGS Result
GATCACCGACGAGTACAAGGTGCCCAGCAAGAAATTCAAGGTGCTGGGCAACACCGACCGGCACAGCATC
AAGAAGAACCTGATCGGAGCCCTGCTGTTCGACAGCGGCGAAACAGCCGAGGCCACCCGGCTGAAGAGAA
CCGCCAGAAGAAGATACACCAGACGGAAGAACCGGATCTGCTATCTGCAAGAGATCTTCAGCAACGAGAT
GGCCAAGGTGGACGACAGCTTCTTCCACAGACTGGAAGAGTCCTTCCTGGTGGAAGAGGATAAGAAGCAC
GAGCGGCACCCCATCTTCGGCAACATCGTGGACGAGGTGGCCTACCACGAGAAGTACCCCACCATCTACC
ACCTGAGAAAGAAACTGGTGGACAGCACCGACAAGGCCGACCTGCGGCTGATCTATCTGGCCCTGGCCCA
CATGATCAAGTTCCGGGGCCACTTCCTGATCGAGGGCGACCTGAACCCCGACAACAGCGACGTGGACAAG
CTGTTCATCCAGCTGGTGCAGACCTACAACCAGCTGTTCGAGGAAAACCCCATCAACGCCAGCGGCGTGG
ACGCCAAGGCCATCCTGTCTGCCAGACTGAGCAAGAGCAGAAAGCTGGAAAATCTGATCGCCCAGCTGCC
CGGCGAGAAGAAGAATGGCCTGTTCGGAAACCTGATTGCCCTGAGCCTGGGCCTGACCCCCAACTTCAAG
AGCAACTTCGACCTGGCCGAGGATGCCAAACTGCAGCTGAGCAAGGACACCTACGACGACGACCTGGACA
ACCTGCTGGCCCAGATCGGCGACCAGTACGCCGACCTGTTTCTGGCCGCCAAGAACCTGTCCGACGCCAT
CCTGCTGAGCGACATCCTGAGAGTGAACACCGAGATCACCAAGGCCCCCCTGAGCGCCTCTATGATCAAG
AGATACGACGAGCACCACCAGGACCTGACCCTGCTGAAAGCTCTCGTGCGGCAGCAGCTGCCTGAGAAGT
ACAAAGAGATTTTCTTCGACCAGAGCAAGAACGGCTACGCCGGCTACATTGACGGCGGAGCCAGCCAGGA
AGAGTTCTACAAGTTCATCAAGCCCATCCTGGAAAAGATGGACGGCACCGAGGAACTGCTCGTGAAGCTG
AAGAGAGAGGACCTGCTGCGGAAGCAGCGGACCTTCGACAACGGCAGCATCCCCCACCAGATCCACCTGG
GAGAGCTGCACGCCATTCTGCGGCGGCAGGAAGATTTTTACCCATTCCTGAAGGACAACCGGGAAAAGAT
CGAGAAGATCCTGACCTTCCGCATCCCCTACTACGTGGGCCCTCTGGCCAGGGGAAACAGCAGATTCGCC
TGGATGACCAGAAAGAGCGAGGAAACCATCACCCCCTGGAACTTCGAGGAAGTGGTGGACAAGGGCGCTT
CCGCCCAGAGCTTCATCGAGCGGATGACCAACTTCGATAAGAACCTGCCCAACGAGAAGGTGCTGCCCAA
GCACAGCCTGCTGTACGAGTACTTCACCGTGTATAACGAGCTGACCAAAGTGAAATACGTGACCGAGGGA
ATGAGAAAGCCCGCCTTCCTGAGCGGCGAGCAGAAAAAGGCCATCGTGGACCTGCTGTTCAAGACCAACC
GGAAAGTGACCGTGAAGCAGCTGAAAGAGGACTACTTCAAGAAAATCGAGTGCTTCGACTCCGTGGAAAT
CTCCGGCGTGGAAGATCGGTTCAACGCCTCCCTGGGCACATACCACGATCTGCTGAAAATTATCAAGGAC
AAGGACTTCCTGGACAATGAGGAAAACGAGGACATTCTGGAAGATATCGTGCTGACCCTGACACTGTTTG
AGGACAGAGAGATGATCGAGGAACGGCTGAAAACCTATGCCCACCTGTTCGACGACAAAGTGATGAAGCA
GCTGAAGCGGCGGAGATACACCGGCTGGGGCAGGCTGAGCCGGAAGCTGATCAACGGCATCCGGGACAAG
CAGTCCGGCAAGACAATCCTGGATTTCCTGAAGTCCGACGGCTTCGCCAACAGAAACTTCATGCAGCTGA
TCCACGACGACAGCCTGACCTTTAAAGAGGACATCCAGAAAGCCCAGGTGTCCGGCCAGGGCGATAGCCT
GCACGAGCACATTGCCAATCTGGCCGGCAGCCCCGCCATTAAGAAGGGCATCCTGCAGACAGTGAAGGTG
GTGGACGAGCTCGTGAAAGTGATGGGCCGGCACAAGCCCGAGAACATCGTGATCGAAATGGCCAGAGAGA
ACCAGACCACCCAGAAGGGACAGAAGAACAGCCGCGAGAGAATGAAGCGGATCGAAGAGGGCATCAAAGA
GCTGGGCAGCCAGATCCTGAAAGAACACCCCGTGGAAAACACCCAGCTGCAGAACGAGAAGCTGTACCTG
TACTACCTGCAGAATGGGCGGGATATGTACGTGGACCAGGAACTGGACATCAACCGGCTGTCCGACTACG
ATGTGGACGCTATCGTGCCTCAGAGCTTTCTGAAGGACGACTCCATCGACAACAAGGTGCTGACCAGAAG
CGACAAGAACCGGGGCAAGAGCGACAACGTGCCCTCCGAAGAGGTCGTGAAGAAGATGAAGAACTACTGG
CGGCAGCTGCTGAACGCCAAGCTGATTACCCAGAGAAAGTTCGACAATCTGACCAAGGCCGAGAGAGGCG
GCCTGAGCGAACTGGATAAGGCCGGCTTCATCAAGAGACAGCTGGTGGAAACCCGGCAGATCACAAAGCA
CGTGGCACAGATCCTGGACTCCCGGATGAACACTAAGTACGACGAGAATGACAAGCTGATCCGGGAAGTG
AAAGTGATCACCCTGAAGTCCAAGCTGGTGTCCGATTTCCGGAAGGATTTCCAGTTTTACAAAGTGCGCG
AGATCAACAACTACCACCACGCCCACGACGCCTACCTGAACGCCGTCGTGGGAACCGCCCTGATCAAAAA
GTACCCTAAGCTGGAAAGCGAGTTCGTGTACGGCGACTACAAGGTGTACGACGTGCGGAAGATGATCGCC
AAGAGCGAGCAGGAAATCGGCAAGGCTACCGCCAAGTACTTCTTCTACAGCAACATCATGAACTTTTTCA
AGACCGAGATTACCCTGGCCAACGGCGAGATCCGGAAGCGGCCTCTGATCGAGACAAACGGCGAAACCGG
GGAGATCGTGTGGGATAAGGGCCGGGATTTTGCCACCGTGCGGAAAGTGCTGAGCATGCCCCAAGTGAAT
ATCGTGAAAAAGACCGAGGTGCAGACAGGCGGCTTCAGCAAAGAGTCTATCCTGCCCAAGAGGAACAGCG
ATAAGCTGATCGCCAGAAAGAAGGACTGGGACCCTAAGAAGTACGGCGGCTTCGACAGCCCCACCGTGGC
CTATTCTGTGCTGGTGGTGGCCAAAGTGGAAAAGGGCAAGTCCAAGAAACTGAAGAGTGTGAAAGAGCTG
CTGGGGATCACCATCATGGAAAGAAGCAGCTTCGAGAAGAATCCCATCGACTTTCTGGAAGCCAAGGGCT
ACAAAGAAGTGAAAAAGGACCTGATCATCAAGCTGCCTAAGTACTCCCTGTTCGAGCTGGAAAACGGCCG
GAAGAGAATGCTGGCCTCTGCCGGCGAACTGCAGAAGGGAAACGAACTGGCCCTGCCCTCCAAATATGTG
AACTTCCTGTACCTGGCCAGCCACTATGAGAAGCTGAAGGGCTCCCCCGAGGATAATGAGCAGAAACAGC
TGTTTGTGGAACAGCACAAGCACTACCTGGACGAGATCATCGAGCAGATCAGCGAGTTCTCCAAGAGAGT
GATCCTGGCCGACGCTAATCTGGACAAAGTGCTGTCCGCCTACAACAAGCACCGGGATAAGCCCATCAGA
GAGCAGGCCGAGAATATCATCCACCTGTTTACCCTGACCAATCTGGGAGCCCCTGCCGCCTTCAAGTACT
TTGACACCACCATCGACCGGAAGAGGTACACCAGCACCAAAGAGGTGCTGGACGCCACCCTGATCCACCA
GAGCATCACCGGCCTGTACGAGACACGGATCGACCTGTCTCAGCTGGGAGGTGACTCCGGCGGAAGCTCT
GGTGGCAGCAAGCGGACCGCCGACGGCTCTGAATTCGAGAGCCCTAAGAAGAAAAGAAAGGTGAGCGGAG
GCTCTAGCGGCGGAAGCACCCTGAACATTGAAGACGAGTATAGACTGCATGAAACAAGCAAGGAACCCGA
CGTGTCCCTGGGCTCCACCTGGCTGTCCGACTTTCCCCAGGCCTGGGCCGAGACAGGAGGAATGGGCCTG
GCCGTGCGGCAGGCACCCCTGATCATCCCTCTGAAGGCCACCTCTACACCCGTGAGCATCAAGCAGTACC
CTATGTCTCAGGAGGCCAGACTGGGCATCAAGCCTCACATCCAGAGGCTGCTGGACCAGGGCATCCTGGT
GCCATGCCAGAGCCCCTGGAACACACCACTGCTGCCCGTGAAGAAGCCAGGCACCAATGACTATAGACCC
GTGCAGGATCTGAGAGAGGTGAACAAGAGGGTGGAGGATATCCACCCCAACGTGCCCAACCCTTACAATC
TGCTGTCCGGCCTGCCCCCTTCTCACCAGTGGTATACAGTGCTGGACCTGAAGGATGCCTTCTTTTGTCT
GAGACTGCACCCTACCAGCCAGCCACTGTTCGCCTTTGAGTGGAGGGACCCTGAGATGGGCATCTCTGGC
CAGCTGACCTGGACACGCCTGCCTCAGGGCTTCAAGAATAGCCCAACACTGTTTTGCGAGGCCCTGCACC
GCGACCTGGCAGATTTCCGGATCCAGCACCCAGATCTGATCCTGCTGCAGTACTACGACGATCTGCTGCT
GGCCGCCACCAGCGAGCTGGATTGCCAGCAGGGAACACGCGCCCTGCTGCAGACCCTGGGAAACCTGGGA
TATAGGGCATCCGCCAAGAAGGCCCAGATCTGTCAGAAGCAGGTGAAGTACCTGGGCTATCTGCTGAAGG
AGGGCCAGAGATGGCTGACAGAGGCCAGGAAGGAGACAGTGATGGGCCAGCCAACACCCAAGACCCCAAG
ACAGCTGAGGGAGTTCCTGGGCAAAGCAGGATTTTGCAGGCTGTTCATCCCAGGATTCGCAGAGATGGCA
GCACCTCTGTACCCACTGACCAAGCCGGGCACCCTGTTTAATTGGGGCCCTGACCAGCAGAAGGCCTATC
AGGAGATCAAGCAGGCCCTGCTGACAGCACCAGCCCTGGGCCTGCCAGACCTGACCAAGCCTTTCGAGCT
GTTTGTGGATGAGAAGCAGGGCTACGCCAAGGGCGTGCTGACCCAGAAGCTGGGACCATGGAGACGGCCC
GTGGCCTATCTGTCCAAGAAGCTGGACCCAGTGGCAGCAGGATGGCCACCATGCCTGAGGATGGTGGCAG
CAATCGCCGTGCTGACAAAGGATGCCGGCAAGCTGACCATGGGACAGCCACTGGTCATCCTGGCACCACA
CGCAGTGGAGGCCCTGGTGAAGCAGCCTCCAGATCGCTGGCTGTCTAACGCCCGGATGACACACTACCAG
GCCCTGCTGCTGGACACCGATCGCGTGCAGTTTGGCCCTGTGGTGGCCCTGAATCCAGCCACCCTGCTGC
CTCTGCCAGAGGAGGGCCTGCAGCACAACTGTCTGGACTCTGGCGGCTCAAAAAGAACCGCCGACGGCAG
CGAATTCGAGTCTCCCAAGAAGAAGAGGAAAGTCGGCTCTGGCCCTGCCGCTAAGAGAGTGAAGCTGGAC
TAACCGGTCATCATCACCATCACCATTGAGTTTAAACCCGCTGATCAGCCTCGACTGTGCCTTCTAGTTG
CCAGCCATCTGTTGTTTGCCCCTCCCCCGTGCCTTCCTTGACCCTGGAAGGTGCCACTCCCACTGTCCTT
TCCTAATAAAATGAGAAAATTGCATCGCATTGTCTGAGTAGGTGTCATTCTATTCTGGGGGGTGGGGTGG
GGCAGGACAGCAAGGGGGAGGATTGGGAAGACAATAGCAGGCATGCTGGGGATGCGGTGGGCTCTATGGC
TTCTGAGGCGGAAAGAACCAGCTGGGGCTCGATACCGTCGACCTCTAGCTAGAGCTTGGCGTAATCATGG
TCATAGCTGTTTCCTGTGTGAAATTGTTATCCGCTCACAATTCCACACAACATACGAGCCGGAAGCATAA
AGTGTAAAGCCTAGGGTGCCTAATGAGTGAGCTAACTCACATTAATTGCGTTGCGCTCACTGCCCGCTTT
CCAGTCGGGAAACCTGTCGTGCCAGCTGCATTAATGAATCGGCCAACGCGCGGGGAGAGGCGGTTTGCGT
ATTGGGCGCTCTTCCGCTTCCTCGCTCACTGACTCGCTGCGCTCGGTCGTTCGGCTGCGGCGAGCGGTAT
CAGCTCACTCAAAGGCGGTAATACGGTTATCCACAGAATCAGGGGATAACGCAGGAAAGAACATGTGAGC
AAAAGGCCAGCAAAAGGCCAGGAACCGTAAAAAGGCCGCGTTGCTGGCGTTTTTCCATAGGCTCCGCCCC
CCTGACGAGCATCACAAAAATCGACGCTCAAGTCAGAGGTGGCGAAACCCGACAGGACTATAAAGATACC
AGGCGTTTCCCCCTGGAAGCTCCCTCGTGCGCTCTCCTGTTCCGACCCTGCCGCTTACCGGATACCTGTC
CGCCTTTCTCCCTTCGGGAAGCGTGGCGCTTTCTCATAGCTCACGCTGTAGGTATCTCAGTTCGGTGTAG
GTCGTTCGCTCCAAGCTGGGCTGTGTGCACGAACCCCCCGTTCAGCCCGACCGCTGCGCCTTATCCGGTA
ACTATCGTCTTGAGTCCAACCCGGTAAGACACGACTTATCGCCACTGGCAGCAGCCACTGGTAACAGGAT
TAGCAGAGCGAGGTATGTAGGCGGTGCTACAGAGTTCTTGAAGTGGTGGCCTAACTACGGCTACACTAGA
AGAACAGTATTTGGTATCTGCGCTCTGCTGAAGCCAGTTACCTTCGGAAAAAGAGTTGGTAGCTCTTGAT
CCGGCAAACAAACCACCGCTGGTAGCGGTGGTTTTTTTGTTTGCAAGCAGCAGATTACGCGCAGAAAAAA
AGGATCTCAAGAAGATCCTTTGATCTTTTCTACGGGGTCTGACACTCAGTGGAACGAAAACTCACGTTAA
GGGATTTTGGTCATGAGATTATCAAAAAGGATCTTCACCTAGATCCTTTTAAATTAAAAATGAAGTTTTA
AATCAATCTAAAGTATATATGAGTAAACTTGGTCTGACAGTTACCAATGCTTAATCAGTGAGGCACCTAT
CTCAGCGATCTGTCTATTTCGTTCATCCATAGTTGCCTGACTCCCCGTCGTGTAGATAACTACGATACGG
GAGGGCTTACCATCTGGCCCCAGTGCTGCAATGATACCGCGAGAACCACGCTCACCGGCTCCAGATTTAT
CAGCAATAAACCAGCCAGCCGGAAGGGCCGAGCGCAGAAGTGGTCCTGCAACTTTATCCGCCTCCATCCA
GTCTATTAATTGTTGCCGGGAAGCTAGAGTAAGTAGTTCGCCAGTTAATAGTTTGCGCAACGTTGTTGCC
ATTGCTACAGGCATCGTGGTGTCACGCTCGTCGTTTGGTATGGCTTCATTCAGCTCCGGTTCCCAACGAT
CAAGGCGAGTTACATGATCCCCCATGTTGTGCAAAAAAGCGGTTAGCTCCTTCGGTCCTCCGATCGTTGT
CAGAAGTAAGTTGGCCGCAGTGTTATCACTCATGGTTATGGCAGCACTGCATAATTCTCTTACTGTCATG
CCATCCGTAAGATGCTTTTCTGTGACTGGTGAGTACTCAACCAAGTCATTCTGAGAATAGTGTATGCGGC
GACCGAGTTGCTCTTGCCCGGCGTCAATACGGGATAATACCGCGCCACATAGCAGAACTTTAAAAGTGCT
CATCATTGGAAAACGTTCTTCGGGGCGAAAACTCTCAAGGATCTTACCGCTGTTGAGATCCAGTTCGATG
TAACCCACTCGTGCACCCAACTGATCTTCAGCATCTTTTACTTTCACCAGCGTTTCTGGGTGAGCAAAAA
CAGGAAGGCAAAATGCCGCAAAAAAGGGAATAAGGGCGACACGGAAATGTTGAATACTCATACTCTTCCT
TTTTCAATATTATTGAAGCATTTATCAGGGTTATTGTCTCATGAGCGGATACATATTTGAATGTATTTAG
AAAAATAAACAAATAGGGGTTCCGCGCACATTTCCCCGAAAAGTGCCACCTGACGTCGACGGATCGGGAG
ATCGATCTCCCGATCCCCTAGGGTCGACTCTCAGTACAATCTGCTCTGATGCCGCATAGTTAAGCCAGTA
TCTGCTCCCTGCTTGTGTGTTGGAGGTCGCTGAGTAGTGCGCGAGCAAAATTTAAGCTACAACAAGGCAA
GGCTTGACCGACAATTGCATGAAGAATCTGCTTAGGGTTAGGCGTTTTGCGCTGCTTCGCGATGTACGGG
CCAGATATACGCGTTGACATTGATTATTGACTAGTTATTAATAGTAATCAATTACGGGGTCATTAGTTCA
TAGCCCATATATGGAGTTCCGCGTTACATAACTTACGGTAAATGGCCCGCCTGGCTGACCGCCCAACGAC
CCCCGCCCATTGACGTCAATAATGACGTATGTTCCCATAGTAACGCCAATAGGGACTTTCCATTGACGTC
AATGGGTGGAGTATTTACGGTAAACTGCCCACTTGGCAGTACATCAAGTGTATCATATGCCAAGTACGCC
CCCTATTGACGTCAATGACGGTAAATGGCCCGCCTGGCATTATGCCCAGTACATGACCTTATGGGACTTT
CCTACTTGGCAGTACATCTACGTATTAGTCATCGCTATTACCATGGTGATGCGGTTTTGGCAGTACATCA
ATGGGCGTGGATAGCGGTTTGACTCACGGGGATTTCCAAGTCTCCACCCCATTGACGTCAATGGGAGTTT
GTTTTGGCACCAAAATCAACGGGACTTTCCAAAATGTCGTAACAACTCCGCCCCATTGACGCAAATGGGC
GGTAGGCGTGTACGGTGGGAGGTCTATATAAGCAGAGCTGGTTTAGTGAACCGTCAGATCCGCTAGAGAT
CCGCGGCCGCTAATACGACTCACTATAGGGAGAGCCGCCACCATGAAACGGACAGCCGACGGAAGCGAGT
TCGAGTCACCAAAGAAGAAGCGGAAAGTCGACAAGAAGTACAGCATCGGCCTGGACATCGGCACCAACTC
TGTGGGCTGGGCCGT
Features (pLannotate 1.2.2; 16 found; start..end, strand, type, name):
   4148..5638    +  CDS            gag-pol (fragment): POL_MLVMS - Experimental evidence at protein level: Swiss-Prot protein existence level 1. [Integrase]: Catalyzes viral DNA integration into the host chromosome, by performing a series of DNA cutting and joining reactions. This enzyme activity takes place after virion entry into a cell and reverse transcription of the RNA genome in dsDNA. The first step in the integration process is 3' processing. This step requires a complex comprising the viral genome, matrix protein and integrase. This complex is called the pre-integration complex (PIC). The integrase protein removes 2 nucleotides from each
   5795..6019    +  polyA_signal   bGH poly(A) signal: bovine growth hormone polyadenylation signal
   6023..6044    +  promoter       SV40 promoter (fragment): SV40 enhancer and early promoter
   6049..6065    +  misc_feature   MCS (fragment): pBluescript multiple cloning site
   6114..6130    -  protein_bind   lac operator: The lac repressor binds to the lac operator to inhibit transcription in E. coli. This inhibition can be relieved by adding lactose or isopropyl-β-D-thiogalactopyranoside (IPTG). lac repressor encoded by lacI
   6138..6168    -  promoter       lac promoter: promoter for the E. coli lac operon
   6183..6204    -  protein_bind   CAP binding site: CAP binding activates transcription in the presence of cAMP. E. coli catabolite activator protein
   6217..6309    -  CDS            lacI (fragment): lac repressor; lacI; The lac repressor binds to the lac operator to inhibit transcription in E. coli. This inhibition can be relieved by adding lactose or isopropyl-β-D-thiogalactopyranoside (IPTG).
   6492..7080    -  rep_origin     ori: high-copy-number ColE1/pMB1/pBR322/pUC origin of replication
   7251..8111    -  CDS            AmpR: β-lactamase; bla; confers resistance to ampicillin, carbenicillin, and related antibiotics
   8112..8216    -  promoter       AmpR promoter: bla
   8287..8331    -  misc_feature   bom (fragment): basis of mobility region from pBR322
   8486..8865    +  enhancer       CMV enhancer: human cytomegalovirus immediate early enhancer
   8866..9069    +  promoter       CMV promoter: human cytomegalovirus (CMV) immediate early promoter
   9111..9129    +  promoter       T7 promoter: promoter for bacteriophage T7 RNA polymerase
   9200..4046    +  CDS            dCas9 (fragment) (across the origin): catalytically dead mutant of the Cas9 endonuclease from the Streptococcus pyogenes Type II CRISPR/Cas system RNA-guided DNA-binding protein that lacks endonuclease activity due to the D10A mutation in the RuvC catalytic domain and the N863A mutation in the HNH catalytic domain
