[The description below was written by a language model from this plasmid's Addgene catalogue record and pLannotate feature annotations shown in this document.]
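Description:
pCMV-PE6d is a 9.3 kb mammalian expression plasmid on a pCMV backbone that encodes the PE6d prime editor, a synthetic fusion protein of about 5.9 kb coding length. It is propagated in E. coli through a high-copy ColE1/pUC-type origin and selected with ampicillin via the β-lactamase gene and its native promoter. Short remnants of lac regulatory elements, a pBluescript polylinker, an SV40 promoter and the pBR322 bom region are also detected, but these are backbone fragments with no evident role in the payload. No mammalian selection marker is annotated, which fits use by transient transfection.

The expression cassette is driven by the human CMV immediate-early enhancer and promoter and terminated by the bovine growth hormone polyadenylation signal. A T7 promoter sits just upstream of the coding sequence, where it serves as a sequencing primer site and could support in vitro transcription. The open reading frame spans the plasmid's numbering origin and consists of Streptococcus pyogenes Cas9 carrying R221K, N394K and H840A, followed by a Moloney murine leukemia virus reverse transcriptase lacking its RNase H domain and bearing T128N, V223Y and D200C. The automated annotation labels the Cas9 segment as "dCas9" and the RT segment as a gag-pol fragment with an integrase description. According to the catalogue, however, the Cas9 is the H840A variant, which acts as a nickase in prime editing, and the viral portion is the reverse transcriptase. A bipartite SV40 nuclear localization signal sits at the N terminus, and a bipartite SV40 NLS plus a c-Myc NLS sit at the C terminus.

The plasmid expresses a compact, evolved and engineered prime editor in mammalian cells. A prime editing guide RNA, which is not encoded here, must be supplied separately.
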