Addgene plasmid #207854: pCMV-PE6d
Purpose: Mammalian expression of PE6d prime editor
Depositing lab: David Liu. Publication: Phage-assisted evolution and protein engineering yield compact, efficient prime editors. Doman JL, Pandey S, Neugebauer ME, An M, Davis JR, Randolph PB, McElroy A, Gao XD, Raguram A, Richter MF, Everette KA, Banskota S, Tian K, Tao YA, Tolar J, Osborn MJ, Liu DR. Cell. 2023 Aug 31;186(18):3983-4002.e26. doi: 10.1016/j.cell.2023.07.039. PubMed 37657419.
Backbone
  Vector backbone: pCMV
  Vector type: Mammalian Expression
Growth in bacteria
  Bacterial resistance: Ampicillin, 100 μg/mL
  Growth temperature: 37°C
  Growth strain: NEB Stable
  Copy number: High Copy
Gene/Insert
  Gene/Insert name: PE6d (alt name: Cas9(R221K, N394K, H840A)-M-MLVRTDRNAseHrt(T128N, V223Y, D200C))
  Species: Synthetic
  Insert size (bp): 5856
  Mutation: M-MLVRTDRNAseHrt(T128N, V223Y, D200C)
  Tag / fusion protein: SV40 bpNLS (N terminal on insert); SV40 bpNLS, c-Myc NLS (C terminal on insert)
  Cloning method: Gibson Cloning
  Sequencing primers: 5′ T7-forward; 3′ BGH-reverse
Terms and licenses: Academic/Nonprofit Terms; Industry Terms: Not Available to Industry
How to cite: pCMV-PE6d was a gift from David Liu (Addgene plasmid # 207854 ; http://n2t.net/addgene:207854 ; RRID:Addgene_207854)
